Addgene plasmid #169216: TVBB C-term-Dendra2
Purpose: Targeting vector backbone to support a knock-in of Linker-Dendra2 at the C-terminus of a target locus
Depositing lab: Hugo Snippert. Depositing organization: University Medical Centre Utrecht. Publication: Efficient and error-free fluorescent gene tagging in human organoids without double-strand DNA cleavage. Bollen Y, Hageman JH, van Leenen P, Derks LLM, Ponsioen B, Buissant des Amorie JR, Verlaan-Klink I, van den Bos M, Terstappen LWMM, van Boxtel R, Snippert HJG. PLoS Biol. 2022 Jan 28;20(1):e3001527. doi: 10.1371/journal.pbio.3001527. PubMed 35089911.
Backbone
  Vector backbone: Minimalistic Amp + ColE1 backbone
  Backbone size w/o insert (bp): 1969
  Total vector size (bp): 2753
  Modifications to backbone: PCR amplified minimalistic backbone segment
  Vector type: Targeting vector backbone
Growth in bacteria
  Bacterial resistance: Ampicillin, 100 μg/mL
  Growth temperature: 37°C
  Growth strain: DH5alpha
  Growth instructions: Grow at 30C for a few hours after overnight growth at 37C to amplify the plasmid copy number
  Copy number: Low Copy
Gene/Insert
  Gene/Insert name: Double SapI flanked Dendra2-P2A-Puro
  Species: Synthetic
  Insert size (bp): 784
  Cloning method: Gibson Cloning
  Sequencing primers: 5′ caaataggggttccgcgcac; 3′ ttaccgcctttgagtgagctga
Terms and licenses: Academic/Nonprofit Terms; Industry Terms: Not Available to Industry
How to cite: TVBB C-term-Dendra2 was a gift from Hugo Snippert (Addgene plasmid # 169216 ; http://n2t.net/addgene:169216 ; RRID:Addgene_169216)
