[The description below was written by a language model from this plasmid's Addgene catalogue record and pLannotate feature annotations shown in this document.]
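Description:
TVBB C-term-Dendra2 is a small (about 2.75 kb) targeting vector backbone intended as the starting point for building donor plasmids that knock a Linker-Dendra2 tag into the C-terminus of a chosen genomic locus. It rests on a deliberately minimal, PCR-amplified bacterial backbone of roughly 2 kb that carries little more than a ColE1-type origin of replication and an ampicillin resistance gene (β-lactamase) with its native bla promoter. A short fragment of the pBR322 bom region is also detected. The catalogue lists the plasmid as low copy, although the annotation labels the origin as the high-copy ColE1/pUC family; the record does not resolve this.

The synthetic insert, assembled by Gibson cloning, is listed as about 784 bp and is described as a cassette flanked by double SapI sites. SapI is a type IIS restriction enzyme that cuts outside its recognition sequence, so such sites typically allow seamless, directional insertion of locus-specific homology arms on either side of the tag, though the record does not spell out the cloning scheme. The annotated payload is the Dendra2 coding sequence, a green-to-red photoconvertible fluorescent protein derived from Dendronephthya, with no promoter of its own, consistent with expression being driven by the endogenous gene after in-frame integration. The insert name mentions "Dendra2-P2A-Puro", but the feature table shows no P2A or puromycin resistance element, and the stated insert size leaves room for little beyond Dendra2 and a linker. The selection cassette therefore appears to be absent from this sequence. The associated work concerns fluorescent gene tagging in human organoids without double-strand DNA cleavage.
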