Features (pLannotate 1.2.2; 5 found; start..end, strand, type, name):
     46..906     -  CDS            AmpR: β-lactamase; bla; confers resistance to ampicillin, carbenicillin, and related antibiotics
    907..1011    -  promoter       AmpR promoter: bla
   1038..1082    +  misc_feature   bom (fragment): basis of mobility region from pBR322
   1139..1828    +  CDS            Dendra2: Dendra2 is a photoconvertible green fluorescent protein published in 2006, derived from Dendronephthya sp.. It has high acid sensitivity.
   2040..2628    -  rep_origin     ori: high-copy-number ColE1/pMB1/pBR322/pUC origin of replication
>Addgene plasmid #169216 | TVBB C-term-Dendra2 | addgene full sequence | sequence record 332662 | Addgene NGS Result
TTTTAAATCAATCTAAAGTATATATGAGTAAACTTGGTCTGACAGTTACCAATGCTTAATCAGTGAGGCA
CCTATCTCAGCGATCTGTCTATTTCGTTCATCCATAGTTGCCTGACTCCCCGTCGTGTAGATAACTACGA
TACGGGAGGGCTTACCATCTGGCCCCAGTGCTGCAATGATACCGCGAGACCCACGCTCACCGGCTCCAGA
TTTATCAGCAATAAACCAGCCAGCCGGAAGGGCCGAGCGCAGAAGTGGTCCTGCAACTTTATCCGCCTCC
ATCCAGTCTATTAATTGTTGCCGGGAAGCTAGAGTAAGTAGTTCGCCAGTTAATAGTTTGCGCAACGTTG
TTGCCATTGCTACAGGCATCGTGGTGTCACGCTCGTCGTTTGGTATGGCTTCATTCAGCTCCGGTTCCCA
ACGATCAAGGCGAGTTACATGATCCCCCATGTTGTGCAAAAAAGCGGTTAGCTCCTTCGGTCCTCCGATC
GTTGTCAGAAGTAAGTTGGCCGCAGTGTTATCACTCATGGTTATGGCAGCACTGCATAATTCTCTTACTG
TCATGCCATCCGTAAGATGCTTTTCTGTGACTGGTGAGTACTCAACCAAGTCATTCTGAGAATAGTGTAT
GCGGCGACCGAGTTGCTCTTGCCCGGCGTCAATACGGGATAATACCGCGCCACATAGCAGAACTTTAAAA
GTGCTCATCATTGGAAAACGTTCTTCGGGGCGAAAACTCTCAAGGATCTTACCGCTGTTGAGATCCAGTT
CGATGTAACCCACTCGTGCACCCAACTGATCTTCAGCATCTTTTACTTTCACCAGCGTTTCTGGGTGAGC
AAAAACAGGAAGGCAAAATGCCGCAAAAAAGGGAATAAGGGCGACACGGAAATGTTGAATACTCATACTC
TTCCTTTTTCAATATTATTGAAGCATTTATCAGGGTTATTGTCTCATGAGCGGATACATATTTGAATGTA
TTTAGAAAAATAAACAAATAGGGGTTCCGCGCACATTTCCCCGAAAAGTGCCACCTGATGCGGTGTGAAA
TACCGCACAGATGCGTAAGGAGAAAATACCGCTACGGAAGAGCGCGATCGCGTTTAAAGGCTCTTCAGGC
GGAGGCGGCAGCGCCAGCATGAACACCCCGGGAATTAACCTGATCAAGGAGGACATGCGCGTGAAGGTGC
ACATGGAGGGCAACGTGAACGGCCACGCCTTCGTGATCGAGGGCGAGGGCAAGGGCAAGCCCTACGAGGG
CACCCAGACCGCCAACCTGACCGTGAAGGAGGGCGCCCCCCTGCCCTTCAGCTACGACATCCTGACCACC
GCCGTGCACTACGGCAACCGGGTGTTCACCAAGTACCCCGAGGACATCCCCGACTACTTCAAGCAGAGCT
TCCCCGAGGGCTACAGCTGGGAGCGCACCATGACCTTCGAGGACAAGGGCATCTGCACCATCCGCAGCGA
CATCAGCCTGGAGGGCGACTGCTTCTTCCAGAACGTGCGCTTCAAGGGCACCAACTTCCCCCCCAACGGC
CCCGTGATGCAGAAGAAGACCCTGAAGTGGGAGCCCAGCACCGAGAAGCTGCACGTGCGCGACGGCCTGC
TGGTGGGCAACATCAACATGGCCCTGCTGCTGGAGGGCGGCGGCCACTACCTGTGCGACTTCAAGACCAC
CTACAAGGCCAAGAAGGTGGTGCAGCTGCCCGACGCCCACTTCGTGGACCACCGCATCGAGATCCTGGGC
AACGACAGCGACTACAACAAGGTGAAGCTGTACGAGCACGCCGTGGCCCGCTACAGCCCCCTGCCCAGCC
AGGTGTGGTGACGAAGAGCGTTTAAACGCGAACCGGCTCTTCGAATTCCTCGCTCACTGACTCGCTGCGC
TCGGTCGTTCGGCTGCGGCGAGCGGTATCAGCTCACTCAAAGGCGGTAATACGGTTATCCACAGAATCAG
GGGATAACGCAGGAAAGAACATGTGAGCAAAAGGCCAGCAAAAGGCCAGGAACCGTAAAAAGGCCGCGTT
GCTGGCGTTTTTCCATAGGCTCCGCCCCCCTGACGAGCATCACAAAAATCGACGCTCAAGTCAGAGGTGG
CGAAACCCGACAGGACTATAAAGATACCAGGCGTTTCCCCCTGGAAGCTCCCTCGTGCGCTCTCCTGTTC
CGACCCTGCCGCTTACCGGATACCTGTCCGCCTTTCTCCCTTCGGGAAGCGTGGCGCTTTCTCATAGCTC
ACGCTGTAGGTATCTCAGTTCGGTGTAGGTCGTTCGCTCCAAGCTGGGCTGTGTGCACGAACCCCCCGTT
CAGCCCGACCGCTGCGCCTTATCCGGTAACTATCGTCTTGAGTCCAACCCGGTAAGACACGACTTATCGC
CACTGGCAGCAGCCACTGGTAACAGGATTAGCAGAGCGAGGTATGTAGGCGGTGCTACAGAGTTCTTGAA
GTGGTGGCCTAACTACGGCTACACTAGAAGAACAGTATTTGGTATCTGCGCTCTGCTGAAGCCAGTTACC
TTCGGAAAAAGAGTTGGTAGCTCTTGATCCGGCAAACAAACCACCGCTGGTAGCGGTGGTTTTTTTGTTT
GCAAGCAGCAGATTACGCGCAGAAAAAAAGGATCTCAAGAAGATCCTTTGATCTTTTCTACGGGGTCTGA
CGCTCAGTGGAACGAAAACTCACGTTAAGGGATTTTGGTCATGAGATTATCAAAAAGGATCTTCACCTAG
ATCCTTTTAAATTAAAAATGAAG
